Addgene plasmid #209228: pMx/ATP8B3-HA
Purpose: Mammalian expression of ATP8B3
Depositing lab: Hye-Won Shin. Depositing organization: Kyoto University, Graduate School of Pharmaceutical Sciences. Publication: Phospholipid flippase activities and substrate specificities of human type IV P-type ATPases localized to the plasma membrane. Takatsu H, Tanaka G, Segawa K, Suzuki J, Nagata S, Nakayama K, Shin HW. J Biol Chem. 2014 Nov 28;289(48):33543-56. doi: 10.1074/jbc.M114.593012. Epub 2014 Oct 14. PubMed 25315773.
Backbone
  Vector backbone: pMx
  Vector type: Retroviral
Growth in bacteria
  Bacterial resistance: Ampicillin, 100 μg/mL
  Growth temperature: 30°C
  Growth strain: NEB Stable
  Copy number: Unknown
Gene/Insert
  Gene/Insert name: ATP8B3
  Species: H. sapiens (human)
  Entrez Gene: ATP8B3 (a.k.a. ATPIK)
  Tag / fusion protein: HA (C terminal on insert)
  Cloning method: Gateway Cloning
Terms and licenses: Academic/Nonprofit Terms; Industry Terms: Not Available to Industry
How to cite: pMx/ATP8B3-HA was a gift from Hye-Won Shin (Addgene plasmid # 209228 ; http://n2t.net/addgene:209228 ; RRID:Addgene_209228)
