[The description below was written by a language model from this plasmid's Addgene catalogue record and pLannotate feature annotations shown in this document.]
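Description:
pMx/ATP8B3-HA is a Moloney murine leukemia virus-based retroviral vector built on the pMx backbone for expressing human ATP8B3 in mammalian cells. In bacteria it is maintained through a high-copy ColE1/pUC-type origin and selected with ampicillin via the β-lactamase gene and its own promoter. The retroviral cassette is bounded by two MMLV long terminal repeats. Downstream of the 5' LTR lie the MMLV packaging signal (with a short MESV Ψ-like fragment), a truncated gag lacking its start codon, and a pol-derived segment carrying a splice acceptor. Together these elements allow the genomic RNA to be encapsidated when viral proteins are supplied in trans by a packaging cell line, and they support expression of the downstream insert. No separate internal promoter is annotated upstream of the insert, so transcription of ATP8B3 is presumably driven from the 5' LTR.

The ATP8B3 coding sequence sits between attB1 and attB2 sites, consistent with its introduction by Gateway recombination. The catalogue entry records a C-terminal HA epitope tag for detecting the protein, although the tag is not separately annotated in the feature table. ATP8B3 is a type IV P-type ATPase, a phospholipid flippase that couples ATP hydrolysis to moving aminophospholipids from the outer to the inner membrane leaflet. Following the insert, an SV40 enhancer/early promoter drives a neomycin phosphotransferase gene, preceded by a Tn5-derived fragment, which should allow G418 selection of transduced cells. The construct suits stable retroviral expression of tagged ATP8B3, and the associated study examined the localization, flippase activity and substrate specificity of human P4-ATPases.
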