Features (pLannotate 1.2.2; 16 found; start..end, strand, type, name):
     22..615     +  LTR            LTR: long terminal repeat from Moloney murine leukemia virus
    678..877     +  misc_feature   MMLV Ψ: packaging signal of Moloney murine leukemia virus (MMLV)
    929..1017    +  misc_feature   MESV Ψ (fragment): packaging signal of murine embryonic stem cell virus
   1094..1510    +  CDS            gag (truncated): truncated Moloney murine leukemia virus (MMLV) gag gene lacking the start codon
   1520..1894    +  misc_feature   pol region: Moloney murine leukemia virus (MMLV) pol region containing the splice acceptor site
   1938..1962    +  protein_bind   attB1: mutant version of attB; recombination site for the Gateway® BP reaction BP Clonase™
   1998..5897    +  CDS            ATP8B3: AT8B3_HUMAN - Also known as ATP1K, FOS37502_2. Experimental evidence at transcript level: Swiss-Prot protein existence level 2. P4-ATPase flippase which catalyzes the hydrolysis of ATP coupled to the transport of aminophospholipids from the outer to the inner leaflet of various membranes and ensures the maintenance of asymmetric distribution of phospholipids. Phospholipid translocation seems also to be implicated in vesicle formation and in uptake of lipid signaling molecules. May be responsible for the maintenance of asymmetric distribution of phosphatidylserine (PS) in spermatozoa membranes.
   5914..5938    -  protein_bind   attB2: mutant version of attB; recombination site for the Gateway® BP reaction BP Clonase™
   6170..6499    +  promoter       SV40 promoter: SV40 enhancer and early promoter
   6501..6824    +  CDS            tnpA (fragment): TN5P_ECOLX - Also known as tnp. Experimental evidence at protein level: Swiss-Prot protein existence level 1. Mediates transposition of transposon Tn5 by a 'cut and paste' mechanism. First, the monomeric transposase binds the 19 bp inverted DNA repeats flanking the transposon. Then, dimerization of the DNA- bound transposase creates a synaptic DNA complex. After nicking of the first DNA strand, excision of the transposon proceeds through a series of intermediates. The transposase then mediates the insertion of the transposon at a new site by strand transfer. The activity of the wild- type tran
   6856..7647    +  CDS            neo: KKA2_KLEPN - Also known as kan, nptII. Experimental evidence at protein level: Swiss-Prot protein existence level 1. Resistance to kanamycin, neomycin, paromomycin, ribostamycin, butirosin and gentamicin B. From Klebsiella pneumoniae.
   7721..8312    +  LTR            LTR: long terminal repeat from Moloney murine leukemia virus
   8378..8430    -  CDS            lacI (fragment): lac repressor; lacI; The lac repressor binds to the lac operator to inhibit transcription in E. coli. This inhibition can be relieved by adding lactose or isopropyl-β-D-thiogalactopyranoside (IPTG).
   8613..9201    -  rep_origin     ori: high-copy-number ColE1/pMB1/pBR322/pUC origin of replication
   9365..10225   -  CDS            AmpR: β-lactamase; bla; confers resistance to ampicillin, carbenicillin, and related antibiotics
  10226..10330   -  promoter       AmpR promoter: bla
>Addgene plasmid #209228 | pMx/ATP8B3-HA | addgene full sequence | sequence record 412997 | Addgene NGS Result
CCCGAAAAGTGCCACCTGCATAATGAAAGACCCCACCTGTAGGTTTGGCAAGCTAGCTTAAGTAACGCCA
TTTTGCAAGGCATGGAAAAATACATAACTGAGAATAGAAAAGTTCAGATCAAGGTCAGGAACAGATGGAA
CAGCTGAATATGGGCCAAACAGGATATCTGTGGTAAGCAGTTCCTGCCCCGGCTCAGGGCCAAGAACAGA
TGGAACAGCTGAATATGGGCCAAACAGGATATCTGTGGTAAGCAGTTCCTGCCCCGGCTCAGGGCCAAGA
ACAGATGGTCCCCAGATGCGGTCCAGCCCTCAGCAGTTTCTAGAGAACCATCAGATGTTTCCAGGGTGCC
CCAAGGACCTGAAATGACCCTGTGCCTTATTTGAACTAACCAATCAGTTCGCTTCTCGCTTCTGTTCGCG
CGCTTCTGCTCCCCGAGCTCAATAAAAGAGCCCACAACCCCTCACTCGGCGCGCCAGTCCTCCGATTGAC
TGAGTCGCCCGGGTACCCGTGTATCCAATAAACCCTCTTGCAGTTGCATCCGACTTGTGGTCTCGCTGTT
CCTTGGGAGGGTCTCCTCTGAGTGATTGACTACCCGTCAGCGGGGGTCTTTCATTTGGGGGCTCGTCCGG
GATCGGGAGACCCCTGCCCAGGGACCACCGACCCACCACCGGGAGGTAAGCTGGCCAGCAACTTATCTGT
GTCTGTCCGATTGTCTAGTGTCTATGACTGATTTTATGCGCCTGCGTCGGTACTAGTTAGCTAACTAGCT
CTGTATCTGGCGGACCCGTGGTGGAACTGACGAGTTCGGAACACCCGGCCGCAACCCTGGGAGACGTCCC
AGGGACTTCGGGGGCCGTTTTTGTGGCCCGACCTGAGTCCAAAAATCCCGATCGTTTTGGACTCTTTGGT
GCACCCCCCTAATAGGAGGGATATGTGGTTCTGGTAGGAGACGAGAACCTAAAACAGTTCCCGCCTCCGT
CTGAATTTTTGCTTTCGGTTTGGGACCGAAGCCGCGCCGCGCGTCTTGTCTGCTGCAGCATCGTTCTGTG
TTGTCTCTGTCTGACTGTGTTTCTGTATTTGTCTGAAAATTAGGGCCAGACTGTTACCACTCCCTTAAGT
TTGACCTTAGGTCACTGGAAAGATGTCGAGCGGATCGCTCACAACCAGTCGGTAGATGTCAAGAAGAGAC
GTTGGGTTACCTTCTGCTCTGCAGAATGGCCAACCTTTAACGTCGGATGGCCGCGAGACGGCACCTTTAA
CCGAGACCTCATCACCCAGGTTAAGATCAAGGTCTTTTCACCTGGCCCGCATGGACACCCAGACCAGGTC
CCCTACATCGTGACCTGGGAAGCCTTGGCTTTTGACCCCCCTCCCTGGGTCAAGCCCTTTGTACACCCTA
AGCCTCCGCCTCCTCTTCCTCCATCCGCCCCGTCTCTCCCCCTTGAACCTCCTCGTTCGACCCCGCCTCG
ATCCTCCCTTTATCCAGCCCTCACTCCTTCTCTAGGCGCCCCCATATGGCCATATGAGATCTTATATGGG
GCACCCCCGCCCCTTGTAAACTTCCCTGACCCTGACATGACAAGAGTTACTAACAGCCCCTCTCTCCAAG
CTCACTTACAGGCTCTCTACTTAGTCCAGCACGAAGTCTGGAGACCTCTGGCGGCAGCCTACCAAGAACA
ACTGGACCGACCGGTGGTACCTCACCCTTACCGAGTCGGCGACACAGTGTGGGTCCGCCGACACCAGACT
AAGAACCTAGAACCTCGCTGGAAAGGACCTTACACAGTCCTGCTGACCACCCCCACCGCCCTCAAAGTAG
ACGGCATCGCAGCTTGGATACACGCCGCCCACGTGAAGGCTGCCGACCCCGGGGGTGGACCATCCTCTAG
ACTGCCGGATCTAGCTAGTTAATTAAGGATCTCTAGTTAAGCTATCAACAAGTTTGTACAAAAAAGCAGG
CTCTTTAAAGGAACCAATTCAGTCGACTGGATCCACCATGGGCACTGGCCCCGCTCAGACTCCCAGGAGC
ACCAGAGCTGGCCCTGAGCCAAGCCCTGCCCCACCAGGACCTGGGGACACGGGTGACTCAGACGTGACTC
AGGAAGGCTCAGGTCCTGCTGGCATCCGCGGAGGTGAGACGGTGATCAGAGCTGGGATGGGAGACTCCCC
AGGCAGAGGGGCACCCGAGAGGAGGCACAAGGCCCAGCCTGGCCGGGCTAGGAAGTATGAATGGAGACCA
GAAGGCCCCACCAGCATGGGCAGCCTCGGCCAGAGAGAAGATCTCCAAGATGAGGACAGGAACTCAGCAT
TCACCTGGAAGGTCCAGGCCAACAACCGTGCCTACAACGGGCAGTTCAAGGAGAAGGTGATCCTGTGCTG
GCAAAGGAAGAAATACAAGACCAATGTCATCCGCACGGCCAAGTACAACTTCTACTCGTTCCTGCCGCTG
AACCTGTACGAGCAGTTCCACCGCGTGTCCAACCTGTTCTTCCTCATCATCATCATCCTGCAGAGCATTC
CCGACATCTCCACGCTGCCCTGGTTCTCGCTCAGTACCCCTATGGTCTGCCTCCTCTTCATCCGTGCCAC
CCGGGACCTGGTGGACGACATGGGGAGACACAAGAGTGACAGAGCCATCAACAACAGACCCTGCCAGATT
CTGATGGGGAAGAGCTTCAAGCAGAAGAAATGGCAGGATCTGTGCGTGGGGGATGTGGTCTGTCTCCGCA
AGGACAACATCGTCCCAGCCGACATGCTCTTGCTGGCCAGCACGGAGCCCAGCAGCCTGTGCTATGTGGA
GACGGTGGACATTGACGGGGAGACCAACTTGAAGTTCAGACAGGCCCTGATGGTCACCCACAAAGAACTG
GCCACTATAAAGAAGATGGCGTCCTTTCAAGGCACAGTGACGTGTGAGGCGCCTAACAGTCGGATGCACC
ACTTCGTGGGGTGCCTGGAATGGAATGACAAGAAATACTCCCTGGACATTGGCAACCTCCTCCTCCGAGG
CTGCAGGATTCGCAACACAGACACCTGCTATGGACTGGTCATTTATGCTGGTTTTGACACAAAAATTATG
AAGAACTGTGGCAAGATCCATTTGAAGAGAACCAAGCTGGACCTCCTGATGAACAAGCTGGTGGTTGTGA
TCTTCATCTCCGTGGTGCTTGTCTGCCTGGTGTTGGCCTTCGGCTTCGGTTTCTCAGTCAAAGAATTCAA
AGACCACCACTACTACCTCTCGGGGGTGCATGGGAGCAGCGTGGCCGCAGAGTCCTTCTTCGTCTTCTGG
AGCTTCCTCATCCTGCTCAGCGTCACCATCCCGATGTCCATGTTCATCCTGTCCGAGTTCATCTACCTGG
GGAACAGCGTCTTCATCGACTGGGACGTGCAGATGTACTACAAGCCGCAGGACGTGCCTGCCAAGGCCCG
CAGCACCAGCCTCAACGACCACCTGGGCCAGGTGGAATACATCTTCTCGGACAAGACGGGCACGCTCACG
CAGAACATCTTGACCTTCAACAAGTGCTGCATCAGCGGCCGCGTCTATGGGCCGGATTCAGAGGCCACGA
CCCGACCTAAGGAGAACCCCTACCTCTGGAACAAGTTCGCCGACGGGAAGCTGCTCTTCCACAATGCGGC
CCTGCTGCACCTCGTGCGGACCAACGGGGACGAGGCCGTGCGGGAGTTCTGGCGCCTGCTGGCCATCTGC
CACACGGTGATGGTGCGGGAGAGCCCCCGTGAGCGCCCAGACCAGCTGTTGTACCAGGCGGCCTCCCCCG
ACGAGGGGGCGCTGGTCACCGCAGCCCGGAACTTCGGCTACGTGTTCCTGTCCCGCACCCAGGACACCGT
CACGATCATGGAGCTGGGGGAGGAACGGGTCTACCAGGTCCTGGCCATAATGGACTTCAACAGCACGCGC
AAACGGATGTCGGTGCTGGTTCGAAAGCCAGAGGGCGCCATCTGCCTGTACACCAAGGGCGCCGACACGG
TCATCTTCGAACGCTTGCACAGGAGGGGGGCAATGGAATTTGCCACAGAGGAGGCCTTGGCTGCCTTTGC
CCAGGAGACCCTGCGGACACTGTGCCTGGCCTACAGGGAGGTGGCTGAGGACATTTACGAGGACTGGCAG
CAGCGCCACCAGGAGGCCAGCCTCCTGCTGCAGAACCGGGCACAGGCCCTGCAACAGCTGCTGGGAGCCA
CAGCCATCGAGGACAGACTCCAGGACGGTGTCCCTGAAACCATCAAATGTCTCAAGAAGAGCAACATCAA
AATATGGGTGCTCACCGGGGACAAGCAGGAAACGGCTGTGAACATCGGCTTCGCCTGCGAGCTGCTGTCA
GAGAATATGCTCATTCTGGAGGAGAAGGAGATTAGCCGCATCCTGGAGACCTACTGGGAAAACAGTAACA
ACCTTCTAACCAGGGAGTCCCTGTCGCAGGTCAAGCTGGCCTTGGTCATTAACGGAGACTTCCTGGACAA
ACTGCTGGTGTCCCTGCGGAAGGAGCCGCGCGCCCTGGCGCAGAACGTGAACATGGACGAGGCGTGGCAG
GAGCTCGGCCAGTCCAGGAGGGATTTCCTCTACGCCAGGCGCCTGTCCCTGCTGTGCCGGAGGTTCGGGC
TCCCGCTGGCTGCACCGCCAGCCCAGGACTCCAGAGCCCGCCGTAGCTCCGAGGTGCTGCAGGAGCGCGC
CTTCGTGGACCTGGCGTCCAAGTGCCAGGCGGTCATCTGCTGCCGCGTGACGCCCAAGCAGAAGGCCCTG
ATCGTGGCCCTGGTCAAGAAGTACCACCAGGTGGTGACCCTGGCCATCGGGGACGGTGCCAACGACATCA
ACATGATCAAGACCGCGGACGTGGGCGTGGGGCTGGCGGGCCAGGAGGGCATGCAGGCAGTTCAGAACAG
CGACTTCGTGCTCGGCCAGTTCTGCTTCCTGCAGCGCCTCCTGCTGGTGCACGGCCGCTGGTCCTACGTG
CGGATCTGCAAGTTCCTGCGCTACTTCTTCTACAAGAGCATGGCCAGCATGATGGTGCAGGTCTGGTTTG
CCTGCTACAACGGCTTCACCGGCCAGCCCCTGTATGAAGGATGGTTCCTGGCTCTTTTCAACCTCCTGTA
CAGCACCCTGCCAGTTCTCTACATTGGGCTCTTTGAGCAGGACGTGAGCGCAGAGCAGAGCCTGGAGAAG
CCGGAGCTGTACGTGGTGGGGCAGAAGGACGAGCTCTTCAACTACTGGGTCTTCGTCCAAGCCATCGCCC
ATGGTGTGACCACCTCTCTGGTCAACTTCTTCATGACACTGTGGATCAGCCGCGACACGGCGGGACCCGC
CAGCTTCAGCGACCACCAGTCCTTTGCGGTCGTGGTGGCCCTGTCTTGCCTGCTGTCCATCACCATGGAG
GTCATTCTTATCATCAAGTACTGGACCGCCCTGTGCGTGGCGACCATCCTCCTCAGCCTTGGTTTCTACG
CCATCATGACTACCACCACCCAGAGCTTCTGGCTCTTCAGAGTATCCCCCACGACCTTCCCGTTTCTGTA
TGCCGACCTCAGCGTGATGTCCTCTCCCTCCATCCTGCTGGTGGTCCTGCTGAGTGTGTCCATAAACACC
TTCCCTGTCCTGGCCCTCCGAGTCATCTTCCCAGCCCTCAAGGAGCTACGTGCCAAGGAGGAGAAGGTGG
AGGAGGGCCCCAGCGAGGAGATTTTCACCATGGAGCCCTTGCCTCATGTACACCGGGAGTCTCGTGCCCG
CCGTTCCAGCTATGCTTTCTCCCACCGTGAGGGATATGCAAACCTCATCACTCAGGGCACAATTCTGCGG
AGGGGACCAGGGGTCAGCAGTGACATAGCATCTGAATCCCTAGACCCATCTGATGAAGAGGCAGCTTCGA
GCCCAAAAGAGTCACAGGCCTCGAGATATCTAGACCCAGCTTTCTTGTACAAAGTGGTTGATCTAGAGGG
CCCGCGGTTCGAACTCGAGTATCCATACGATGTACCAGACTACGCAGAGATCCACTAGTTCAATTCCAGC
TGAGCGCCGGTCGCTACCATTACCAGTTGGTCTGGTGTCAAAAATAATAATAACCGGGCAGGCCATGTCT
GCCCGTATTTCGCGTAAGGAAATCCATTATGTACTATTTAAACTCGAGCGGCCGCCAGCACAGTGGTCGA
CTGTGGAATGTGTGTCAGTTAGGGTGTGGAAAGTCCCCAGGCTCCCCAGCAGGCAGAAGTATGCAAAGCA
TGCATCTCAATTAGTCAGCAACCAGGTGTGGAAAGTCCCCAGGCTCCCCAGCAGGCAGAAGTATGCAAAG
CATGCATCTCAATTAGTCAGCAACCATAGTCCCGCCCCTAACTCCGCCCATCCCGCCCCTAACTCCGCCC
AGTTCCGCCCATTCTCCGCCCCATGGCTGACTAATTTTTTTTATTTATGCAGAGGCCGAGGCCGCCTCGG
CCTCTGAGCTATTCCAGAAGTAGTGAGGAGGCTTTTTTGGAGGCCTAGGCTTTTGCAAAAAGCTTCACGC
TGCCGCAAGCACTCAGGGCGCAAGGGCTGCTAAAGGAAGCGGAACACGTAGAAAGCCAGTCCGCAGAAAC
GGTGCTGACCCCGGATGAATGTCAGCTACTGGGCTATCTGGACAAGGGAAAACGCAAGCGCAAAGAGAAA
GCAGGTAGCTTGCAGTGGGCTTACATGGCGATAGCTAGACTGGGCGGTTTTATGGACAGCAAGCGAACCG
GAATTGCCAGCTGGGGCGCCCTCTGGTAAGGTTGGGAAGCCCTGCAAAGTAAACTGGATGGCTTTCTTGC
CGCCAAGGATCTGATGGCGCAGGGGATCAAGATCTGATCAAGAGACAGGATGAGGATCGTTTCGCATGAT
TGAACAAGATGGATTGCACGCAGGTTCTCCGGCCGCTTGGGTGGAGAGGCTATTCGGCTATGACTGGGCA
CAACAGACAATCGGCTGCTCTGATGCCGCCGTGTTCCGGCTGTCAGCGCAGGGGCGCCCGGTTCTTTTTG
TCAAGACCGACCTGTCCGGTGCCCTGAATGAACTGCAGGACGAGGCAGCGCGGCTATCGTGGCTGGCCAC
GACGGGCGTTCCTTGCGCAGCTGTGCTCGACGTTGTCACTGAAGCGGGAAGGGACTGGCTGCTATTGGGC
GAAGTGCCGGGGCAGGATCTCCTGTCATCTCACCTTGCTCCTGCCGAGAAAGTATCCATCATGGCTGATG
CAATGCGGCGGCTGCATACGCTTGATCCGGCTACCTGCCCATTCGACCACCAAGCGAAACATCGCATCGA
GCGAGCACGTACTCGGATGGAAGCCGGTCTTGTCGATCAGGATGATCTGGACGAAGAGCATCAGGGGCTC
GCGCCAGCCGAACTGTTCGCCAGGCTCAAGGCGCGCATGCCCGACGGCGAGGATCTCGTCGTGACCCATG
GCGATGCCTGCTTGCCGAATATCATGGTGGAAAATGGCCGCTTTTCTGGATTCATCGACTGTGGCCGGCT
GGGTGTGGCGGACCGCTATCAGGACATAGCGTTGGCTACCCGTGATATTGCTGAAGAGCTTGGCGGCGAA
TGGGCTGACCGCTTCCTCGTGCTTTACGGTATCGCCGCTCCCGATTCGCAGCGCATCGCCTTCTATCGCC
TTCTTGACGAGTTCTTCTGAGCGGGACTCTGGGGTTCGCATCGTCGACGATAAAATAAAAGATTTTATTT
AGTCTCCAGAAAAAGGGGGGAATGAAAGACCCCACCTGTAGGTTTGGCAAGCTAGCTTAAGTAACGCCAT
TTTGCAAGGCATGGAAAAATACATAACTGAGAATAGAGAAGTTCAGATCAAGGTCAGGAACAGATGGAAC
AGCTGAATATGGGCCAAACAGGATATCTGTGGTAAGCAGTTCCTGCCCCGGCTCAGGGCCAAGAACAGAT
GGAACAGCTGAATATGGGCCAAACAGGATATCTGTGGTAAGCAGTTCCTGCCCCGGCTCAGGGCCAAGAA
CAGATGGTCCCCAGATGCGGTCCAGCCCTCAGCAGTTTCTAGAGAACCATCAGATGTTTCCAGGGTGCCC
CAAGGACCTGAAATGACCCTGTGCCTTATTTGAACTAACCAATCAGTTCGCTTCTCGCTTCTGTTCGCGC
GCTTCTGCTCCCCGAGCTCAATAAAAGAGCCCACAACCCCTCACTCGGCGCGCCAGTCCTCCGATTGACT
GAGTCGCCCGGGTACCCGTGTATCCAATAAACCCTCTTGCAGTTGCATCCGACTTGTGGTCTCGCTGTTC
CTTGGGAGGGTCTCCTCTGAGTGATTGACTACCCGTCAGCGGGGGTCTTTCACATGCAGCATGTATCAAA
ATTAATTTGGTTTTTTTTCTTAAGTATTTACATTAAATGGCCATAGTTGCATTAATGAATCGGCCAACGC
GCGGGGAGAGGCGGTTTGCGTATTGGGCGCTCTTCCGCTTCCTCGCTCACTGACTCGCTGCGCTCGGTCG
TTCGGCTGCGGCGAGCGGTATCAGCTCACTCAAAGGCGGTAATACGGTTATCCACAGAATCAGGGGATAA
CGCAGGAAAGAACATGTGAGCAAAAGGCCAGCAAAAGGCCAGGAACCGTAAAAAGGCCGCGTTGCTGGCG
TTTTTCCATAGGCTCCGCCCCCCTGACGAGCATCACAAAAATCGACGCTCAAGTCAGAGGTGGCGAAACC
CGACAGGACTATAAAGATACCAGGCGTTTCCCCCTGGAAGCTCCCTCGTGCGCTCTCCTGTTCCGACCCT
GCCGCTTACCGGATACCTGTCCGCCTTTCTCCCTTCGGGAAGCGTGGCGCTTTCTCATAGCTCACGCTGT
AGGTATCTCAGTTCGGTGTAGGTCGTTCGCTCCAAGCTGGGCTGTGTGCACGAACCCCCCGTTCAGCCCG
ACCGCTGCGCCTTATCCGGTAACTATCGTCTTGAGTCCAACCCGGTAAGACACGACTTATCGCCACTGGC
AGCAGCCACTGGTAACAGGATTAGCAGAGCGAGGTATGTAGGCGGTGCTACAGAGTTCTTGAAGTGGTGG
CCTAACTACGGCTACACTAGAAGAACAGTATTTGGTATCTGCGCTCTGCTGAAGCCAGTTACCTTCGGAA
AAAGAGTTGGTAGCTCTTGATCCGGCAAACAAACCACCGCTGGTAGCGGTGGTTTTTTTGTTTGCAAGCA
GCAGATTACGCGCAGAAAAAAAGGATCTCAAGAAGATCCTTTGATCTTTTCTACGGGGTCTGACGCTCAG
TGGAACGAAAACTCACGTTAAGGGATTTTGGTCATGAGATTATCAAAAAGGATCTTCACCTAGATCCTTT
TGCGGCCGGCCGCAAATCAATCTAAAGTATATATGAGTAAACTTGGTCTGACAGTTACCAATGCTTAATC
AGTGAGGCACCTATCTCAGCGATCTGTCTATTTCGTTCATCCATAGTTGCCTGACTCCCCGTCGTGTAGA
TAACTACGATACGGGAGGGCTTACCATCTGGCCCCAGTGCTGCAATGATACCGCGAGACCCACGCTCACC
GGCTCCAGATTTATCAGCAATAAACCAGCCAGCCGGAAGGGCCGAGCGCAGAAGTGGTCCTGCAACTTTA
TCCGCCTCCATCCAGTCTATTAATTGTTGCCGGGAAGCTAGAGTAAGTAGTTCGCCAGTTAATAGTTTGC
GCAACGTTGTTGCCATTGCTACAGGCATCGTGGTGTCACGCTCGTCGTTTGGTATGGCTTCATTCAGCTC
CGGTTCCCAACGATCAAGGCGAGTTACATGATCCCCCATGTTGTGCAAAAAAGCGGTTAGCTCCTTCGGT
CCTCCGATCGTTGTCAGAAGTAAGTTGGCCGCAGTGTTATCACTCATGGTTATGGCAGCACTGCATAATT
CTCTTACTGTCATGCCATCCGTAAGATGCTTTTCTGTGACTGGTGAGTACTCAACCAAGTCATTCTGAGA
ATAGTGTATGCGGCGACCGAGTTGCTCTTGCCCGGCGTCAATACGGGATAATACCGCGCCACATAGCAGA
ACTTTAAAAGTGCTCATCATTGGAAAACGTTCTTCGGGGCGAAAACTCTCAAGGATCTTACCGCTGTTGA
GATCCAGTTCGATGTAACCCACTCGTGCACCCAACTGATCTTCAGCATCTTTTACTTTCACCAGCGTTTC
TGGGTGAGCAAAAACAGGAAGGCAAAATGCCGCAAAAAAGGGAATAAGGGCGACACGGAAATGTTGAATA
CTCATACTCTTCCTTTTTCAATATTATTGAAGCATTTATCAGGGTTATTGTCTCATGAGCGGATACATAT
TTGAATGTATTTAGAAAAATAAACAAATAGGGGTTCCGCGCACATTTC
